>Addgene plasmid #184854 | pMA4659 | addgene full sequence | sequence record 363886 | Addgene NGS Result
AATGAAAGACCCCACCTGTAGGTTTGGCAAGCTAGCTTAAGTAACGCCATTTTGCAAGGCATGGAAAATA
CATAACTGAGAATAGAGAAGTTCAGATCAAGGTTAGGAACAGAGAGACAGCAGAATATGGGCCAAACAGG
ATATCTGTGGTAAGCAGTTCCTGCCCCGGCTCAGGGCCAAGAACAGATGGTCCCCAGATGCGGTCCCGCC
CTCAGCAGTTTCTAGAGAACCATCAGATGTTTCCAGGGTGCCCCAAGGACCTGAAATGACCCTGTGCCTT
ATTTGAACTAACCAATCAGTTCGCTTCTCGCTTCTGTTCGCGCGCTTCTGCTCCCCGAGCTCAATAAAAG
AGCCCACAACCCCTCACTCGGGGCGCCAGTCCTCCGATTGACTGAGTCGCCCGGGTACCCGTATTCCCAA
TAAAGCCTCTTGCTGTTTGCATCCGAATCGTGGACTCGCTGATCCTTGGGAGGGTCTCCTCAGATTGATT
GACTGCCCACCTCGGGGGTCTTTCATTTGGAGGTTCCACCGAGATTTGGAGACCCCTGCCCAGGGACCAC
CGACCCCCCCGCCGGGAGGTAAGCTGGCCAGCGGTCGTTTCGTGTCTGTCTCTGTCTTTGTGCGTGTTTG
TGCCGGCATCTAGTGTTTGCGCCTGCGTCTGTACTAGTTGGCTAACTAGATCTGTATCTGGCGGTCCCGC
GGAAGAACTGACGAGTTCGTATTCCCGGCCGCAGCCCCTGGGAGACGTCCCAGCGGCCTCGGGGGCCCGT
TTTGTGGCCCATTCTGTATCAGTTAACCTACCCGAGTCGGACTTTTTGGAGCTCCGCCACTGTCCGAGGG
GTACGTGGCTTTGTTGGGGGACGAGAGACAGAGACACTTCCCGCCCCCGTCTGAATTTTTGCTTTCGGTT
TTACGCCGAAACCGCGCCGCGCGTCTTGTCTGCTGCAGCATCGTTCTGTGTTGTCTCTGTCTGACTGTGT
TTCTGTATTTGTCTGAAAATTAGCTCGACAAAGTTAAGTAATAGTCCCTCTCTCCAAGCTCACTTACAGG
CGGCCGGGCTGCAGGAATTATTCTTACTCCACACAGGCATAGCTACGCCCCCAACTGAGAGAACTCAAAG
GTTACCCCAGTTGGGGCACTACACGCGATCGAATTCCTGCAGCCCGGGGGATCCACTAGTTCTAGAGCGG
CCGCCACCGCGGTGGAGCTCGAATTGACGCGTCCTCGGTACCGGGCCCCCCCTCGAGGTCGACGGTATCG
ATAAGCTTGATCGCGTGTGGAGTACGCGCCCGGGGAGCCCAAGGGCACGCCCTGGCACCCGCACCGCCAA
GTACATCCCAAGCAATAACTGATCCCCCGGCCGCCCCCTCTCCCYCCCCCCCCCCCTAACGTTACTGGCC
GAAGCCGCTTGGAATAAGGCCGGTGTGCGTTTGTCTATATGTTATTTTCCACCATATTGCCGTCTTTTGG
CAATGTGAGGGCCCGGAAACCTGGCCCTGTCTTCTTGACGAGCATTCCTAGGGGTCTTTCCCCTCTCGCC
AAAGGAATGCAAGGTCTGTTGAATGTCGTGAAGGAAGCAGTTCCTCTGGAAGCTTCTTGAAGACAAACAA
CGTCTGTAGCGACCCTTTGCAGGCAGCGGAACCCCCCACCTGGCGACAGGTGCCTCTGCGGCCAAAAGCC
ACGTGTATAAGATACACCTGCAAAGGCGGCACAACCCCAGTGCCACGTTGTGAGTTGGATAGTTGTGGAA
AGAGTCAAATGGCTCTCCTCAAGCGTATTCAACAAGGGGCTGAAGGATGCCCAGAAGGTACCCCATTGTA
TGGGATCTGATCTGGGGCCTCGGTGCACATGCTTTACATGTGTTTAGTCGAGGTTAAAAAAACGTCTAGG
CCCCCCGAACCACGGGGACGTGGTTTCCCTTTGAAAAACACGATAATACCATGGCCATTGAACAAGATGG
ATTGCACGCAGGTTCTCCGGCCGCTTGGGTGGAGAGGCTATTCGGCTATGACTGGGCACAACAGACAATC
GGCTGCTCTGATGCCGCCGTGTTCCGGCTGTCAGCGCAGGGGCGCCCGGTTCTTTTTGTCAAGACCGACC
TGTCCGGTGCCCTGAATGAACTGCAAGACGAGGCAGCGCGGCTATCGTGGCTGGCCACGACGGGCGTTCC
TTGCGCAGCTGTGCTCGACGTTGTCACTGAAGCGGGAAGGGACTGGCTGCTATTGGGCGAAGTGCCGGGG
CAGGATCTCCTGTCATCTCACCTTGCTCCTGCCGAGAAAGTATCCATCATGGCTGATGCAATGCGGCGGC
TGCATACGCTTGATCCGGCTACCTGCCCATTCGACCACCAAGCGAAACATCGCATCGAGCGAGCACGTAC
TCGGATGGAAGCCGGTCTTGTCGATCAGGATGATCTGGACGAAGAGCATCAGGGGCTCGCGCCAGCCGAA
CTGTTCGCCAGGCTCAAGGCGAGCATGCCCGACGGCGAGGATCTCGTCGTGACCCACGGCGATGCCTGCT
TGCCGAATATCATGGTGGAAAATGGCCGCTTTTCTGGATTCATCGACTGTGGCCGGCTGGGTGTGGCGGA
CCGCTATCAGGACATAGCGTTGGCTACCCGTGATATTGCTGAAGAGCTTGGCGGCGAATGGGCTGACCGC
TTCCTCGTGCTTTACGGTATCGCCGCTCCCGATTCGCAGCGCATCGCCTTCTATCGCCTTCTTGACGAGT
TCTTCTGAGTCCGGACTCAGATCCAGCGCTGATAACCCAGCCTCCACCACAAACAAGGATGCCGGTACCG
GCCGATAATCAACCTCTGGATTACAAAATTTGTGAAAGATTGACTGGTATTCTTAACTATGTTGCTCCTT
TTACGCTATGTGGATACGCTGCTTTAATGCCTTTGTATCATGCTATTGCTTCCCGTATGGCTTTCATTTT
CTCCTCCTTGTATAAATCCTGGTTGCTGTCTCTTTATGAGGAGTTGTGGCCCGTTGTCAGGCAACGTGGC
GTGGTGTGCACTGTGTTTGCTGACGCAACCCCCACTGGTTGGGGCATTGCCACCACCTGTCAGCTCCTTT
CCGGGACTTTCGCTTTCCCCCTCCCTATTGCCACGGCGGAACTCATCGCCGCCTGCCTTGCCCGCTGCTG
GACAGGGGCTCGGCTGTTGGGCACTGACAATTCCGTGGTGTTGTCGGGGAAATCATCGTCCTTTCCTTGG
CTGCTCGCCTGTGTTGCCACCTGGATTCTGCGCGGGACGTCCTTCTGCTACGTCCCTTCGGCCCTCAATC
CAGCGGACCTTCCTTCCCGCGGCCTGCTGCCGGCTCTGCGGCCTCTTCCGCGTCTTCGCCTTCGCCCTCA
GACGAGTCGGATCTCCCTTTGGGCCGCCTCCCCGCATCGGCCCACCACCACCACCACCACATGTGAATGA
TCCAAGCTTATCGATAGGCCTAGGCCTATCGATAGGCCTAGGCCTATCGATAGGCCTAACACGAGCCATA
GATAAAATAAAAGATTTTATTTAGTCTCCAGAAAAAGGGGGGAATGAAAGACCCCACCTGTAGGTTTGGC
AAGCTAGCTGCAGTAACGCCATTTTGCAAGGCATGGAAAAATACCAAACCAAGAATAGAGAAGTTCAGAT
CAAGGGCGGGTACATGAAAATAGCTAACGTTGGGCCAAACAGGATATCTGCGGTGAGCAGTTTCGGCCCC
GGCCCGGGGCCAAGAACAGATGGTCACCGCAGTTTCGGCCCCGGCCCGAGGCCAAGAACAGATGGTCCCC
AGATATGGCCCAACCCTCAGCAGTTTCTTAAGACCCATCAGATGTTTCCAGGCTCCCCCAAGGACCTGAA
ATGACCCTGCGCCTTATTTGAATTAACCAATCAGCCTGCTTCTCGCTTCTGTTCGCGCGCTTCTGCTTCC
CGAGCTCTATAAAAGAGCTCACAACCCCTCACTCGGCGCGCCAGTCCTCCGACAGACTGAGTCGCCCGGG
TACCCGTGTTCTCAATAAACCCTCTTGCAGTTGCATCCGACTCGTGGTCTCGCTGTTCCTTGGGAGGGTC
TCCTCTGAGTGATTGACTACCCGTCAGCGGGGGTCTTTCAGTAGGATCTCGACCGATGCCCTTGAGAGCC
TTCAACCCAGTCAGCTCCTTCCGGTGGGCGCGGGGCATGACTATCGTCGCCGCACTTATGACTGTCTTCT
TTATCATGCAACTCGTAGGACAGGTGCCGGCAGCGCTCTGGGTCATTTTCGGCGAGGACCGCTTTCGCTG
GAGCGCGACGATGATCGGCCTGTCGCTTGCGGTATTCGGAATCTTGCACGCCCTCGCTCAAGCCTTCGTC
ACTGGTCCCGCCACCAAACGTTTCGGCGAGAAGCAGGCCATTATCGCCGGCATGGCGGCCGACGCGCTGG
GCTACGTCTTGCTGGCGTTCGCGACGCGAGGCTGGATGGCCTTCCCCATTATGATTCTTCTCGCTTCCGG
CGGCATCGGGATGCCCGCGTTGCAGGCCATGCTGTCCAGGCAGGTAGATGACGACCATCAGGGACAGCTT
CAAGGATCGCTCGCGGCTCTTACCAGCCTAACTTCGATCATTGGACCGCTGATCGTCACGGCGATTTATG
CCGCCTCGGCGAGCACATGGAACGGGTTGGCATGGATTGTAGGCGCCTGATGCGGTATTTTCTCCTTACG
CATCTGTGCGGTATTTCACACCGCATATGGTGCACTCTCAGTACAATCTGCTCTGATGCCGCATAGTTAA
GCCAGCCCCGACACCCGCCAACACCCGCTGACGCGCCCTGACGGGCTTGTCTGCTCCCGGCATCCGCTTA
CAGACAAGCTGTGACCGTCTCCGGGAGCTGCATGTGTCAGAGGTTTTCACCGTCATCACCGAAACGCGCG
AGACGAAAGGGCCTCGTGATACGCCTATTTTTATAGGTTAATGTCATGATAATAATGGTTTCTTAGACGT
CAGGTGGCACTTTTCGGGGAAATGTGCGCGGAACCCCTATTTGTTTATTTTTCTAAATACATTCAAATAT
GTATCCGCTCATGAGACAATAACCCTGATAAATGCTTCAATAATATTGAAAAAGGAAGAGTATGAGTATT
CAACATTTCCGTGTCGCCCTTATTCCCTTTTTTGCGGCATTTTGCCTTCCTGTTTTTGCTCACCCAGAAA
CGCTGGTGAAAGTAAAAGATGCTGAAGATCAGTTGGGTGCACGAGTGGGTTACATCGAACTGGATCTCAA
CAGCGGTAAGATCCTTGAGAGTTTTCGCCCCGAAGAACGTTTTCCAATGATGAGCACTTTTAAAGTTCTG
CTATGTGGCGCGGTATTATCCCGTATTGACGCCGGGCAAGAGCAACTCGGTCGCCGCATACACTATTCTC
AGAATGACTTGGTTGAGTACTCACCAGTCACAGAAAAGCATCTTACGGATGGCATGACAGTAAGAGAATT
ATGCAGTGCTGCCATAACCATGAGTGATAACACTGCGGCCAACTTACTTCTGACAACGATCGGAGGACCG
AAGGAGCTAACCGCTTTTTTGCACAACATGGGGGATCATGTAACTCGCCTTGATCGTTGGGAACCGGAGC
TGAATGAAGCCATACCAAACGACGAGCGTGACACCACGATGCCTGTAGCAATGGCAACAACGTTGCGCAA
ACTATTAACTGGCGAACTACTTACTCTAGCTTCCCGGCAACAATTAATAGACTGGATGGAGGCGGATAAA
GTTGCAGGACCACTTCTGCGCTCGGCCCTTCCGGCTGGCTGGTTTATTGCTGATAAATCTGGAGCCGGTG
AGCGTGGGTCTCGCGGTATCATTGCAGCACTGGGGCCAGATGGTAAGCCCTCCCGTATCGTAGTTATCTA
CACGACGGGGAGTCAGGCAACTATGGATGAACGAAATAGACAGATCGCTGAGATAGGTGCCTCACTGATT
AAGCATTGGTAACTGTCAGACCAAGTTTACTCATATATACTTTAGATTGATTTAAAACTTCATTTTTAAT
TTAAAAGGATCTAGGTGAAGATCCTTTTTGATAATCTCATGACCAAAATCCCTTAACGTGAGTTTTCGTT
CCACTGAGCGTCAGACCCCGTAGAAAAGATCAAAGGATCTTCTTGAGATCCTTTTTTTCTGCGCGTAATC
TGCTGCTTGCAAACAAAAAAACCACCGCTACCAGCGGTGGTTTGTTTGCCGGATCAAGAGCTACCAACTC
TTTTTCCGAAGGTAACTGGCTTCAGCAGAGCGCAGATACCAAATACTGTTCTTCTAGTGTAGCCGTAGTT
AGGCCACCACTTCAAGAACTCTGTAGCACCGCCTACATACCTCGCTCTGCTAATCCTGTTACCAGTGGCT
GCTGCCAGTGGCGATAAGTCGTGTCTTACCGGGTTGGACTCAAGACGATAGTTACCGGATAAGGCGCAGC
GGTCGGGCTGAACGGGGGGTTCGTGCACACAGCCCAGCTTGGAGCGAACGACCTACACCGAACTGAGATA
CCTACAGCGTGAGCTATGAGAAAGCGCCACGCTTCCCGAAGGGAGAAAGGCGGACAGGTATCCGGTAAGC
GGCAGGGTCGGAACAGGAGAGCGCACGAGGGAGCTTCCAGGGGGAAACGCCTGGTATCTTTATAGTCCTG
TCGGGTTTCGCCACCTCTGACTTGAGCGTCGATTTTTGTGATGCTCGTCAGGGGGGCGGAGCCTATGGAA
AAACGCCAGCAACGCGGCCTTTTTACGGTTCCTGGCCTTTTGCTGGCCTTTTGCTCACATGTTCTTTCCT
GCGTTATCCCCTGATTCTGTGGATAACCGTATTACCGCCTTTGAGTGAGCTGATACCGCTCGCCGCAGCC
GAACGACCGAGCGCAGCGAGTCAGTGAGCGAGGAAGCGGAAGAGCGCCCAATACGCAAACCGCCTCTCCC
CGCGCGTTGGCCGATTCATTAATGCAGGGTCGAGGGGGGGCCCGCGATTAGTCCAATTTGTTAAAGACAG
GATATCAGTGGTCCAGGCTCTAGTTTTGACTCAACAATATCACCAGCTGAAGCCTATAGAGTACGAGCCA
TAGATAGAATAAAAGATTTTATTTAGTCTCCAGAAAAAGGGGGG
Features (pLannotate 1.2.2; 21 found; start..end, strand, type, name):
      1..517     +  LTR            5' LTR: 5' long terminal repeat from murine embryonic stem cell virus
    656..757     +  ncRNA          Gammaretro CES: Accession: RF00374 - Gammaretrovirus core encapsidation signal
    797..1000    +  CDS            GGAG_MLVAV (fragment): Experimental evidence at protein level: Swiss-Prot protein existence level 1. Plays a role in viral particle release. Presumably acts by facilitating the fission of the virion bud at the cell surface (PubMed:17267509, PubMed:22828015). May prevent the antiviral activity of murine APOBEC3 (PubMed:25505062, PubMed:23671100, PubMed:20702647). From AKV murine leukemia virus (AKR (endogenous) murine leukemia virus).
   1026..1051    +  misc_feature   pol region (fragment): Moloney murine leukemia virus (MMLV) pol region containing the splice acceptor site
   1093..1142    -  protein_bind   phage φC31 attP (fragment): attachment site of phage φC31 phage φC31 integrase
   1148..1210    -  misc_feature   MCS (fragment): pBluescript multiple cloning site
   1227..1271    -  misc_feature   MCS (fragment): pBluescript multiple cloning site
   1285..1318    -  protein_bind   attB: minimal attB site for the φC31 integrase (Groth et al., 2000) phage φC31 integrase
   1365..1947    +  misc_feature   IRES2: internal ribosome entry site (IRES) of the encephalomyocarditis virus (EMCV)
   1947..2738    +  CDS            NeoR/KanR: aminoglycoside phosphotransferase from Tn5; aph(3')-II (or nptII); confers resistance to neomycin, kanamycin, and G418 (Geneticin®)
   2807..3395    +  misc_feature   WPRE: woodchuck hepatitis virus posttranscriptional regulatory element
   3402..3420    +  CDS            9xHis (fragment): 9xHis affinity tag
   3583..3990    +  promoter       SFFV promoter: spleen focus-forming virus long terminal repeat (LTR) promoter
   4109..4667    +  CDS            TcR (fragment): tetracycline efflux protein; tet; confers resistance to tetracycline
   4666..4765    -  misc_feature   bom (fragment): basis of mobility region from pBR322
   4867..4902    -  CDS            rop (fragment): Rop protein, which maintains plasmids at low copy number; rop
   4997..5101    +  promoter       AmpR promoter: bla
   5102..5962    +  CDS            AmpR: β-lactamase; bla; confers resistance to ampicillin, carbenicillin, and related antibiotics
   6133..6721    +  rep_origin     ori: high-copy-number ColE1/pMB1/pBR322/pUC origin of replication
   6904..6957    +  CDS            lacI (fragment): lac repressor; lacI; The lac repressor binds to the lac operator to inhibit transcription in E. coli. This inhibition can be relieved by adding lactose or isopropyl-β-D-thiogalactopyranoside (IPTG).
   6975..7073    +  CDS            env (fragment): murine leukemia virus gPr80 envelope polyprotein precursor; env; proteolytically cleaved into gp70SU and p15TM subunits
