[The description below was written by a language model from this plasmid's Addgene catalogue record and pLannotate feature annotations shown in this document.]
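Description:
pMA4659 is an empty gammaretroviral backbone for mammalian expression, listed at about 7.1 kb (the sequenced record is 7,114 nt). It is designed so that an insert can be cloned between φC31 attP and attB sites. In bacteria it is maintained through a high-copy ColE1/pUC-type origin and selected with ampicillin via the bla gene and its own promoter. Short fragments of TcR, bom, rop and lacI flanking these elements look like non-functional remnants of pBR322-type ancestry.

The viral cassette begins with a murine embryonic stem cell virus 5' LTR, which the record names as the promoter. It is followed by the gammaretrovirus core encapsidation signal, a partial gag-region fragment and a short pol fragment containing the splice acceptor, which together support packaging and processing of the genomic RNA. Downstream lies the cloning region, made up of pBluescript-derived polylinker fragments bracketed by a φC31 attP fragment and a minimal attB site and intended for ligation-independent cloning. An EMCV IRES then drives the Tn5 NeoR/KanR gene, so insert and marker are translated from one LTR transcript and transduced cells can be selected with G418. A WPRE follows to enhance transcript expression. An annotated SFFV LTR promoter sequence sits where a 3' LTR would be expected, although no 3' LTR is explicitly annotated. The 9xHis and env hits are small fragments that are probably incidental.

Because the insert is flanked by attP and attB, later expression of φC31 integrase should recombine the two sites and excise the intervening sequence from the integrated provirus. The associated work used this type of system for in situ reverse genetic analysis of proteins involved in mitochondrial DNA replication.
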