Addgene plasmid #184854: pMA4659
Purpose: (Empty Backbone) A retroviral vector with G418 resistance for cloning inserts between PhiC31 attP and attB sites
Depositing lab: Mikhail Alexeyev. Depositing organization: University of South Alabama. Publication: A Method for In Situ Reverse Genetic Analysis of Proteins Involved mtDNA Replication. Kozhukhar N, Spadafora D, Rodriguez YAR, Alexeyev MF. Cells. 2022 Jul 11;11(14). pii: cells11142168. doi: 10.3390/cells11142168. PubMed 35883613.
Backbone
  Vector backbone: pMA4659
  Backbone manufacturer: Alexeyev lab
  Backbone size (bp): 7130
  Vector type: Mammalian Expression, Retroviral ; PhiC31 attP-attB recombination/excision
  Promoter: LTR
  Selectable markers: Neomycin (select with G418)
Growth in bacteria
  Bacterial resistance: Ampicillin, 100 μg/mL
  Growth temperature: 37°C
  Growth strain: NEB Stable
  Copy number: High Copy
Gene/Insert
  Cloning method: Ligation Independent Cloning
  Sequencing primers: 5′ acctacccgagtcggacttt
Terms and licenses: Academic/Nonprofit Terms; Industry Terms: Not Available to Industry
How to cite: pMA4659 was a gift from Mikhail Alexeyev (Addgene plasmid # 184854 ; http://n2t.net/addgene:184854 ; RRID:Addgene_184854)
